Addgene plasmid #8929: pPS2988
Depositing lab: Pamela Silver. Depositing organization: Dana-Farber Cancer Institute. Publication: Intracellular transport of human immunodeficiency virus type 1 integrase. Devroe E, Engelman A, Silver PA. J Cell Sci. 2003 Nov 1. 116(Pt 21):4401-8. 10.1242/jcs.00747 PubMed 13130095.
Backbone
  Vector backbone: pEGFP-PK
  Backbone manufacturer: Warner Greene
  Backbone size w/o insert (bp): 5000
  Vector type: Mammalian Expression
  Selectable markers: Neomycin (select with G418)
Growth in bacteria
  Bacterial resistance: Kanamycin, 50 μg/mL
  Growth temperature: 37°C
  Growth strain: DH5alpha
  Copy number: High Copy
Gene/Insert
  Gene/Insert name: IN (alt names: pEGFP-PK-IN; HIV-1 integrase)
  Species: HIV
  Tag / fusion protein: GFP (N terminal on backbone); PK (N terminal on backbone)
  Cloning method: Restriction Enzyme; 5′ cloning site KpnI (not destroyed); 3′ cloning site XbaI (not destroyed)
  Sequencing primers: 5′ EGFP-C
Terms and licenses: Academic/Nonprofit Terms; Industry Terms: Not Available to Industry
Depositor comments: Generates alternate linker (Gly-Ser-Ser-Gly) in between PK and IN to compare to results of pPS2986. Localizes to cytoplasm.
How to cite: pPS2988 was a gift from Pamela Silver (Addgene plasmid # 8929 ; http://n2t.net/addgene:8929 ; RRID:Addgene_8929)
