[The description below was written by a language model from this plasmid's Addgene catalogue record.]
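Description:
pPS2988 (also called pEGFP-PK-IN) is a mammalian expression plasmid built on the pEGFP-PK backbone, recorded as about 5 kb without the insert. It is maintained as a high-copy plasmid in E. coli under kanamycin selection and carries a neomycin resistance marker that allows G418 selection of transfected mammalian cells. The record includes no feature table and does not name the promoter, polyadenylation signal or replication origins, so these elements cannot be described from the information given.

The insert is HIV-1 integrase (IN), cloned between KpnI and XbaI sites, both of which were preserved. It lies downstream of two backbone-encoded N-terminal fusion partners, GFP and PK, giving a GFP-PK-IN fusion protein. The record does not expand "PK"; in reporters of this design it usually denotes pyruvate kinase, a large cytoplasmic protein that makes the fusion too big to diffuse passively through nuclear pores. Nuclear fluorescence would then indicate an active import signal in the attached cargo.

According to the depositor, this version places an alternative Gly-Ser-Ser-Gly linker between PK and integrase so that its behaviour can be compared with a related construct, pPS2986. This serves as a check on whether the junction sequence affects localization. The depositor reports that the fusion localizes to the cytoplasm. The plasmid was made for studies of the intracellular transport of HIV-1 integrase, and it suits live-cell or fixed-cell fluorescence imaging that asks whether integrase carries a transferable nuclear localization activity.
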