>Addgene plasmid #8929 | pPS2988 | addgene partial sequence | sequence record 17458 | 8929 with EGFP-C
CCNCGGNTCTCTGGCATGGACGAGCTGTCAGTACTCAGATCTCGAGCTCAAGCTTCGAATTAATTCCCAC
GCTGCCATGGCAGACACCTTTCTGGAGCACATGTGCCGCCTGGACATCGACTCCGAGCCAACCATTGCCA
GAAACACCGGCATCATCTGCACCATCGGCCCAGCCTCCCGCTCTGTGGACAAGCTGAAGGAAATGATTAA
ATCTGGAATGAATGTTGCCCGCCTCAACTTCTCGCACGGCACCCACGAGTATCATGAGGGCACAATTAAG
AACGTGCGAGAGGCCACAGAGAGCTTTGCCTCTGACCCGATCACCTACAGACCTGTGGCTATTGCACTGG
ACACCAAGGGACCTGAAATCCGAACTGGACTCATCAAGGGAAGTGGCACAGCAGAGGTGGAGCTCAAGAA
GGGCGCAGCTCTCAAAGTGACGCTGGACAATGCCTTCATGGAGAACTGCGATGAGAATGTGCTGTGGGTG
GACTACAAGAACCTCATCAAAGTTATAGATGTGGGCAGCAAAATCTATGTGGATGACGGTCTCATTTCCT
TGCTGGTTAAGGAGAAAGGCAAGGACTTTGTCATGACTGAGGTTGAGAACGGTGGCATGCTTGGTAGTAA
GAAGGGAGTGAACCTCCCAGGTGCTGCGGTCNNCTGGCCTGCAGTCTCANAGAANTC
